Addgene plasmid #251500: Tol2_ISCro4_Insertion_Reporter
Purpose: Reporter plasmid for monitoring insertion activity of ISCro4 bridge recombinase in the presence of native bridge RNA or native TBL and DBL and pDonor_ISCro4_(WT)_Donor_ECFP plasmid
Depositing lab: Martin Jinek. Depositing organization: University of Zurich. Publication: Programmable genome editing in human cells using RNA-guided bridge recombinases. Pelea O, Talas A, Carrera JF, Mathis N, van de Venn L, Yeh CD, Kulcsar PI, Marquart KF, Weber Y, Gerecke SE, Harvey-Seutcheu IF, Mailander D, Pfleiderer MM, Chanez C, Corn JE, Schwank G, Jinek M. Science. 2026 Feb 5:eadz1884. doi: 10.1126/science.adz1884. PubMed 41642947.
Backbone
  Vector backbone: Addgene #200249
  Vector type: Mammalian Expression
Growth in bacteria
  Bacterial resistance: Ampicillin, 100 μg/mL
  Growth temperature: 37°C
  Growth strain: DH5alpha
  Copy number: High Copy
Gene/Insert
  Gene/Insert name: ISCro4 insertion reporter
  Species: Synthetic
  Mutation: NA
  Cloning method: Gibson Cloning
Terms and licenses: Academic/Nonprofit Terms; Industry Terms: Not Available to Industry
How to cite: Tol2_ISCro4_Insertion_Reporter was a gift from Martin Jinek (Addgene plasmid # 251500 ; http://n2t.net/addgene:251500 ; RRID:Addgene_251500)
