[The description below was written by a language model from this plasmid's Addgene catalogue record and pLannotate feature annotations shown in this document.]
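Description:
Tol2_ISCro4_Insertion_Reporter is a 7.3 kb synthetic mammalian expression plasmid built by Gibson cloning on a pBluescript-style backbone taken from an earlier repository vector. It is propagated in E. coli through a high-copy ColE1/pUC origin and selected with ampicillin via the β-lactamase gene. An f1 origin and leftover lac promoter/operator, lacZα, T3 promoter and multiple cloning site fragments are backbone remnants. The name indicates a Tol2 transposon vector, which would allow transposase-mediated integration of the cassette into a host genome, but the annotation does not call out Tol2 terminal repeats, so their positions cannot be confirmed from the feature table.

The reporter region begins with a strong constitutive human EF-1α promoter, followed by a short stretch with no annotated coding sequence, a loxP site and a bGH polyadenylation signal. The ISCro4 target sequence itself is not annotated; it presumably lies in this promoter-proximal region, although the record does not state this. According to the stated purpose, the plasmid monitors insertion by the ISCro4 bridge recombinase when supplied with the native bridge RNA, or with separate native target-binding and donor-binding loops, together with a companion donor plasmid carrying ECFP. The implied logic is that recombination brings the donor's ECFP under control of the reporter's promoter, giving a fluorescent readout, though the exact mechanism is not spelled out. Downstream, an independent SV40 enhancer/early promoter drives mIFP, a monomeric infrared fluorescent protein, terminated by an SV40 poly(A) signal. This likely serves as a constitutive marker for cells carrying the reporter. The short SET1, T7 terminator and large T antigen hits appear to be incidental fragments.
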