Features (pLannotate 1.2.2; 21 found; start..end, strand, type, name):
     24..145     -  polyA_signal   SV40 poly(A) signal: SV40 polyadenylation signal
    168..236     -  CDS            large T antigen (fragment): large T antigen from SV40 (simian virus 40)
    569..724     +  CDS            lacZα (fragment): LacZα fragment of β-galactosidase; lacZ fragment
    729..1183    +  rep_origin     f1 ori (sequence partly withheld): f1 bacteriophage origin of replication; arrow indicates direction of (+) strand synthesis
   1209..1313    +  promoter       AmpR promoter: bla
   1314..2174    +  CDS            AmpR: β-lactamase; bla; confers resistance to ampicillin, carbenicillin, and related antibiotics
   2345..2933    +  rep_origin     ori: high-copy-number ColE1/pMB1/pBR322/pUC origin of replication
   3116..3208    +  CDS            lacI (fragment): lac repressor; lacI; The lac repressor binds to the lac operator to inhibit transcription in E. coli. This inhibition can be relieved by adding lactose or isopropyl-β-D-thiogalactopyranoside (IPTG).
   3221..3242    +  protein_bind   CAP binding site: CAP binding activates transcription in the presence of cAMP. E. coli catabolite activator protein
   3257..3287    +  promoter       lac promoter: promoter for the E. coli lac operon
   3295..3311    +  protein_bind   lac operator: The lac repressor binds to the lac operator to inhibit transcription in E. coli. This inhibition can be relieved by adding lactose or isopropyl-β-D-thiogalactopyranoside (IPTG). lac repressor encoded by lacI
   3356..3374    +  promoter       T3 promoter: promoter for bacteriophage T3 RNA polymerase
   3387..3427    +  misc_feature   MCS (fragment): pBluescript multiple cloning site
   3744..4922    +  promoter       EF-1α promoter: strong constitutive promoter for human elongation factor EF-1α
   5038..5071    +  protein_bind   loxP: Cre-mediated recombination occurs in the 8-bp core sequence (GCATACAT). Cre recombinase
   5240..5447    +  polyA_signal   bGH poly(A) signal: bovine growth hormone polyadenylation signal
   5462..5497    +  CDS            SET1 (fragment): solubility-enhancement tag derived from T7 phage gene 10B
   5580..5625    +  terminator     T7 terminator: transcription terminator for bacteriophage T7 RNA polymerase
   5632..5650    +  rep_origin     f1 ori (fragment): f1 bacteriophage origin of replication; arrow indicates direction of (+) strand synthesis
   5664..5993    +  promoter       SV40 promoter: SV40 enhancer and early promoter
   6040..6999    +  CDS            mIFP: naturally monomeric infrared fluorescent protein derived from a truncated bacteriophytochrome (Yu et al., 2015)
>Addgene plasmid #251500 | Tol2_ISCro4_Insertion_Reporter | addgene full sequence | sequence record 498831 | Addgene NGS Result
CCGGCCGCTTCGAGCAGACATGATAAGATACATTGATGAGTTTGGACAAACCACAACTAGAATGCAGTGA
AAAAAATGCTTTATTTGTGAAATTTGTGATGCTATTGCTTTATTTGTAACCATTATAAGCTGCAATAAAC
AAGTTAACAACAACAATTGCATTCATTTTATGTTTCAGGTTCAGGGGGAGGTGTGGGAGGTTTTTTAAAG
CAAGTAAAACCTCTACAAATGTGGTAAAATCGATAAGGATCGAGTATGTCGACCGATGCCCTTGAGAGCC
AATTGCATTCATTTTATGTTTCAGGTTCAGGGGGAGGTGTGGGAGGTTTTTTGATATCCCGGGTTTAAAC
GCATGCAGATCTAATACTCAAGTACAATTTTAATGGAGTACTTTTTTACTTTTACTCAAGTAAGATTCTA
GCCAGATACTTTTACTTTTAATTGAGTAAAATTTTCCCTAAGTACTTGTACTTTCACTTGAGTAAAATTT
TTGAGTACTTTTTACACCTCTGTCAAGAACCATATGCCGGTACCCAATTCGCCCTATAGGACGTCGTATT
ACGCGCGCTCACTGGCCGTCGTTTTACAACGTCGTGACTGGGAAAACCCTGGCGTTACCCAACTTAATCG
CCTTGCAGCACATCCCCCTTTCGCCAGCTGGCGTAATAGCGAAGAGGCCCGCACCGATCGCCCTTCCCAA
CAGTTGCGCAGCCTGAATGGCGAATGGG
[59 nt withheld, positions 729-787]
ACCACACCCGCC
[52 nt withheld, positions 800-851]
C
[91 nt withheld, positions 853-943]
A
[49 nt withheld, positions 945-993]
CCTTTGACGTTGGAGTCCACGTTCTTT
[37 nt withheld, positions 1021-1057]
ACCCTATCTCGGTCTATTCTTTTGATTTATAAGGGATTTTGCCGATTTCGGCCTATTGGTTAAAAAATGA
GCTGATTTAACAAAAATTTAACGCGAATTTTAACAAAATATTAACGCTTACAATTTAGGTGGCACTTTTC
GGGGAAATGTGCGCGGAACCCCTATTTGTTTATTTTTCTAAATACATTCAAATATGTATCCGCTCATGAG
ACAATAACCCTGATAAATGCTTCAATAATATTGAAAAAGGAAGAGTATGAGTATTCAACATTTCCGTGTC
GCCCTTATTCCCTTTTTTGCGGCATTTTGCCTTCCTGTTTTTGCTCACCCAGAAACGCTGGTGAAAGTAA
AAGATGCTGAAGATCAGTTGGGTGCACGAGTGGGTTACATCGAACTGGATCTCAACAGCGGTAAGATCCT
TGAGAGTTTTCGCCCCGAAGAACGTTTTCCAATGATGAGCACTTTTAAAGTTCTGCTATGTGGCGCGGTA
TTATCCCGTATTGACGCCGGGCAAGAGCAACTCGGTCGCCGCATACACTATTCTCAGAATGACTTGGTTG
AGTACTCACCAGTCACAGAAAAGCATCTTACGGATGGCATGACAGTAAGAGAATTATGCAGTGCTGCCAT
AACCATGAGTGATAACACTGCGGCCAACTTACTTCTGACAACGATCGGAGGACCGAAGGAGCTAACCGCT
TTTTTGCACAACATGGGGGATCATGTAACTCGCCTTGATCGTTGGGAACCGGAGCTGAATGAAGCCATAC
CAAACGACGAGCGTGACACCACGATGCCTGTAGCAATGGCAACAACGTTGCGCAAACTATTAACTGGCGA
ACTACTTACTCTAGCTTCCCGGCAACAATTAATAGACTGGATGGAGGCGGATAAAGTTGCAGGACCACTT
CTGCGCTCGGCCCTTCCGGCTGGCTGGTTTATTGCTGATAAATCTGGAGCCGGTGAGCGTGGGTCTCGCG
GTATCATTGCAGCACTGGGGCCAGATGGTAAGCCCTCCCGTATCGTAGTTATCTACACGACGGGGAGTCA
GGCAACTATGGATGAACGAAATAGACAGATCGCTGAGATAGGTGCCTCACTGATTAAGCATTGGTAACTG
TCAGACCAAGTTTACTCATATATACTTTAGATTGATTTAAAACTTCATTTTTAATTTAAAAGGATCTAGG
TGAAGATCCTTTTTGATAATCTCATGACCAAAATCCCTTAACGTGAGTTTTCGTTCCACTGAGCGTCAGA
CCCCGTAGAAAAGATCAAAGGATCTTCTTGAGATCCTTTTTTTCTGCGCGTAATCTGCTGCTTGCAAACA
AAAAAACCACCGCTACCAGCGGTGGTTTGTTTGCCGGATCAAGAGCTACCAACTCTTTTTCCGAAGGTAA
CTGGCTTCAGCAGAGCGCAGATACCAAATACTGTTCTTCTAGTGTAGCCGTAGTTAGGCCACCACTTCAA
GAACTCTGTAGCACCGCCTACATACCTCGCTCTGCTAATCCTGTTACCAGTGGCTGCTGCCAGTGGCGAT
AAGTCGTGTCTTACCGGGTTGGACTCAAGACGATAGTTACCGGATAAGGCGCAGCGGTCGGGCTGAACGG
GGGGTTCGTGCACACAGCCCAGCTTGGAGCGAACGACCTACACCGAACTGAGATACCTACAGCGTGAGCT
ATGAGAAAGCGCCACGCTTCCCGAAGGGAGAAAGGCGGACAGGTATCCGGTAAGCGGCAGGGTCGGAACA
GGAGAGCGCACGAGGGAGCTTCCAGGGGGAAACGCCTGGTATCTTTATAGTCCTGTCGGGTTTCGCCACC
TCTGACTTGAGCGTCGATTTTTGTGATGCTCGTCAGGGGGGCGGAGCCTATGGAAAAACGCCAGCAACGC
GGCCTTTTTACGGTTCCTGGCCTTTTGCTGGCCTTTTGCTCACATGTTCTTTCCTGCGTTATCCCCTGAT
TCTGTGGATAACCGTATTACCGCCTTTGAGTGAGCTGATACCGCTCGCCGCAGCCGAACGACCGAGCGCA
GCGAGTCAGTGAGCGAGGAAGCGGAAGAGCGCCCAATACGCAAACCGCCTCTCCCCGCGCGTTGGCCGAT
TCATTAATGCAGCTGGCACGACAGGTTTCCCGACTGGAAAGCGGGCAGTGAGCGCAACGCAATTAATGTG
AGTTAGCTCACTCATTAGGCACCCCAGGCTTTACACTTTATGCTTCCGGCTCGTATGTTGTGTGGAATTG
TGAGCGGATAACAATTTCACACAGGAAACAGCTATGACCATGATTACGCCAAGCGCGCAATTAACCCTCA
CTAAAGGGAACAAAAGCTGGAGCTCCACCGCGGTGGCGGCCGCTCTAGAACTAGTGGATCTGCTGGGCTT
GCTGAAGGTAGGGGGTCAAGAACCAGAGGTGTAAAGTACTTGAGTAATTTTACTTGATTACTGTACTTAA
GTATTATTTTTGGGGATTTTTACTTTACTTGAGTACAATTAAAAATCAATACTTTTACTTTTACTTAATT
ACATTTTTTTAGAAAAAAAAGTACTTTTTACTCCTTACAATTTTATTTACAGTCAAAAAGTACTTATTTT
TTGGAGATCACTTGGGCCCGGCTCGAGTAATATTAAGGTACGGGAGGTACTTGGAGCGGCCGCTAACTGC
TGATCGAGTGTAGCCAGATCTCGTGAGGCTCCGGTGCCCGTCAGTGGGCAGAGCGCACATCGCCCACAGT
CCCCGAGAAGTTGGGGGGAGGGGTCGGCAATTGAACCGGTGCCTAGAGAAGGTGGCGCGGGGTAAACTGG
GAAAGTGATGTCGTGTACTGGCTCCGCCTTTTTCCCGAGGGTGGGGGAGAACCGTATATAAGTGCACTAG
TCGCCGTGAACGTTCTTTTTCGCAACGGGTTTGCCGCCAGAACACAGGTAAGTGCCGTGTGTGGTTCCCG
CGGGCCTGGCCTCTTTACGGGTTATGGCCCTTGCGTGCCTTGAATTACTTCCACCTGGCTGCAGTACGTG
ATTCTTGATCCCGAGCTTCGGGTTGGAAGTGGGTGGGAGAGTTCGTGGCCTTGCGCTTAAGGAGCCCCTT
CGCCTCGTGCTTGAGTTGTGGCCTGGCCTGGGCGCTGGGGCCGCCGCGTGCGAATCTGGTGGCACCTTCG
CGCCTGTCTCGCTGCTTTCGATAAGTCTCTAGCCATTTAAAATTTTTGATGACCTGCTGCGACGCTTTTT
TTCTGGCAAGATAGTCTTGTAAATGCGGGCCAAGATCAGCACACTGGTATTTCGGTTTTTGGGGCCGCGG
GCGGCGACGGGGCCCGTGCGTCCCAGCGCACATGTTCGGCGAGGCGGGGCCTGCGAGCGCGGCCACCGAG
AATCGGACGGGGGTAGTCTCAAGCTGCCCGGCCTGCTCTGGTGCCTGGCCTCGCGCCGCCGTGTATCGCC
CCGCCCTGGGCGGCAAGGCTGGCCCGGTCGGCACCAGTTGCGTGAGCGGAAAGATGGCCGCTTCCCGGCC
CTGCTGCAGGGAGCACAAAATGGAGGACGCGGCGCTCGGGAGAGCGGGCGGGTGAGTCACCCACACAAAG
GAAAAGGGCCTTTCCGTCCTCAGCCGTCGCTTCATGTGACTCCACGGAGTACCGGGCGCCGTCCAGGCAC
CTCGATTAGTTCTCCAGCTTTTGGAGTACGTCGTCTTTAGGTTGGGGGGAGGGGTTTTATGCGATGGAGT
TTCCCCACACTGAGTGGGTGGAGACTGAAGTTAGGCCAGCTTGGCACTTGATGTAATTCTCCTTGGAATT
TGCCCTTTTTGAGTTTGGATCTTGGTTCATTCTCAAGCCTCAGACAGTGGTTCAAAGTTTTTTTCTTCCA
TTTCAGGTGTCGTGAAAACTACCCCTAAAAGCCAAAAGATCTTTGTCGATCCTACCATCCACTCGACACA
CCCGCCAGCGGCCGCTGCCAAGCTTGCACTACTTCAGTAAGAGTCAGGGAAGACCTTAAGATAACTTCGT
ATAGCATACATTATACGAAGTTATGGTACCCTTATCAGGCCTACGTCACAGTTTCGGGTTACTAGTGTCT
TCGGTTGAGAAGTCATTTAATAAGGCCACTGTTAAACCTCAGGAGACTGTGTAACACCAATGCAGGCAAA
TCAACCTTAGTCTGAAGGCCCCATCACCATTGAAGCTCGCTATCAGCCTCGTCTGTGCCTTCTAGTTGCC
AGCCATCTGTTGTTTGCCCCTCCCCCGTGCCTTCCTTGACCCTGGAAGGTGCCACTCCCACTGTCCTTTC
CTAATAAAATGAGGAAATTGCATCGCATTGTCTGAGTAGGTGTCATTCTATTCTGGGGGGTGGGGTGGGG
CAGGACAGCAAGGGGGAGGATTGGGAAGACAATAGCAGGCATGCTGGGGATTCTAGAAGATCCGGCTGCT
AACAAAGCCCGAAAGGAAGCTGAGTTGGCTCTACCTGCACTGTAAGCACTTTGGCTAGCCTCGAGCCTGC
AGGCTACCTGCACTGTAAGCACTTTGCACCGCTGAGCAATAACTAGCATAACCCCTTGGGGCCTCTAAAC
GGGTCTTGAGGGGTTTTTGGCACTCAAAAATTTAACGCGAATTAATTCTGTGGAATGTGTGTCAGTTAGG
GTGTGGAAAGTCCCCAGGCTCCCCAGCAGGCAGAAGTATGCAAAGCATGCATCTCAATTAGTCAGCAACC
AGGTGTGGAAAGTCCCCAGGCTCCCCAGCAGGCAGAAGTATGCAAAGCATGCATCTCAATTAGTCAGCAA
CCATAGTCCCGCCCCTAACTCCGCCCATCCCGCCCCTAACTCCGCCCAGTTCCGCCCATTCTCCGCCCCA
TGGCTGACTAATTTTTTTTATTTATGCAGAGGCCGAGGCCGCCTCTGCCTCTGAGCTATTCCAGAAGTAG
TGAGGAGGCTTTTTTGGAGGCCTAGGCTTTTGCAAAAAGCTCCCGGGAGCTTGTATATCCATTTTCGGAT
CTGATCGCCACCATGTCGGTACCGCTGACTACCTCAGCATTCGGCCACGCGTTTCTGGCTAACTGTGAAC
GCGAGCAGATCCACCTGGCGGGCTCCATTCAGCCGCACGGTATCCTGCTGGCTGTGAAAGAGCCGGACAA
CGTGGTGATCCAGGCTTCTATTAACGCTGCGGAGTTCCTGAACACCAACTCTGTTGTTGGCCGTCCGCTG
CGTGACCTGGGCGGCGATCTGCCTTTGCAGATCCTGCCGCACCTGAACGGCCCGCTGCACCTGGCTCCGA
TGACCCTGCGTTGTACCGTGGGTTCTCCGCCGCGTCGTGTGGACTGTACCATTCATCGTCCGTCTAACGG
CGGCCTGATCGTAGAACTGGAACCAGCAACCAAGACCACTAACATTGCGCCGGCTCTGGACGGTGCGTTT
CATCGTATCACTTCTTCATCCTCCCTGATGGGCCTGTGTGACGAAACCGCGACTATTATCCGTGAGATTA
CTGGCTACGACCGTGTGATGGTAGTACGTTTCGATGAAGAGGGTAATGGCCAAATTCTGTCCGAACGTCG
TCGTGCGGACCTGGAAGCGTTCCTGGGTAACCGCTACCCGGCGTCTACTATTCCGCAGATCGCTCGTCGC
CTGTACGAACATAACCGTGTTCGCCTGCTGGTAGATGTGAACTATACTCCGGTTCCGCTACAGCCGCGCA
TCAGCCCGCTGAACGGTCGTGATCTGGATATGTCCCTGTCTTGCCTGCGCTCTATGTCCCCGTGCCACCA
GAAATACATGCAGGACATGGGCGTTGGCGCGACCCTGGTTTGCTCTCTGATGGTGTCTGGTCGTCTGTGG
GGTCTGATCGCTTGCCACCACTACGAACCGCGCTTCGTTCCGTTCCACATTCGCGCTGCTGGCGAAGCGC
TGGCGGAAACTTGTGCGATCCGCATCGCGACGCTGGAGAGCTTTGCACAGTCTCAGTCCAAATGAGCCCT
TAAGGGTAAACCCGCTCCTACCCCAATCCACCCTGACACGTAGACCGCGTTCTTCGACTTCGCTCAGGAT
GAGCGCACAGCGATCAGGGAAGGCTCGCGGCCTAGTGTCCTGTCCCCCTTCTCGGACAGGGCTCTCAGAA
TCCCCGTAGGGCGAATAACCGCTCGTGAAAATACTGTCGGCTTGAACGAATTGTTAGCGATTTGAACGCA
TTGTTAGGGATCCGCAGGCCTCTGCTAGCTTGACTGACTGAGATACAGCGTACCTTCAGCTCACAGACAT
GA
